>Addgene plasmid #143278 | TFORF1447 | addgene full sequence | sequence record 391602 | Addgene NGS Result
TTAATGTAGTCTTATGCAATACTCTTGTAGTCTTGCAACATGGTAACGATGAGTTAGCAACATGCCTTAC
AAGGAGAGAAAAAGCACCGTGCATGCCGATTGGTGGAAGTAAGGTGGTACGATCGTGCCTTATTAGGAAG
GCAACAGACGGGTCTGACATGGATTGGACGAACCACTGAATTGCCGCATTGCAGAGATATTGTATTTAAG
TGCCTAGCTCGATACATAAACGGGTCTCTCTGGTTAGACCAGATCTGAGCCTGGGAGCTCTCTGGCTAAC
TAGGGAACCCACTGCTTAAGCCTCAATAAAGCTTGCCTTGAGTGCTTCAAGTAGTGTGTGCCCGTCTGTT
GTGTGACTCTGGTAACTAGAGATCCCTCAGACCCTTTTAGTCAGTGTGGAAAATCTCTAGCAGTGGCGCC
CGAACAGGGACTTGAAAGCGAAAGGGAAACCAGAGGAGCTCTCTCGACGCAGGACTCGGCTTGCTGAAGC
GCGCACGGCAAGAGGCGAGGGGCGGCGACTGGTGAGTACGCCAAAAATTTTGACTAGCGGAGGCTAGAAG
GAGAGAGATGGGTGCGAGAGCGTCAGTATTAAGCGGGGGAGAATTAGATCGCGATGGGAAAAAATTCGGT
TAAGGCCAGGGGGAAAGAAAAAATATAAATTAAAACATATAGTATGGGCAAGCAGGGAGCTAGAACGATT
CGCAGTTAATCCTGGCCTGTTAGAAACATCAGAAGGCTGTAGACAAATACTGGGACAGCTACAACCATCC
CTTCAGACAGGATCAGAAGAACTTAGATCATTATATAATACAGTAGCAACCCTCTATTGTGTGCATCAAA
GGATAGAGATAAAAGACACCAAGGAAGCTTTAGACAAGATAGAGGAAGAGCAAAACAAAAGTAAGACCAC
CGCACAGCAAGCGGCCGCTGATCTTCAGACCTGGAGGAGGAGATATGAGGGACAATTGGAGAAGTGAATT
ATATAAATATAAAGTAGTAAAAATTGAACCATTAGGAGTAGCACCCACCAAGGCAAAGAGAAGAGTGGTG
CAGAGAGAAAAAAGAGCAGTGGGAATAGGAGCTTTGTTCCTTGGGTTCTTGGGAGCAGCAGGAAGCACTA
TGGGCGCAGCGTCAATGACGCTGACGGTACAGGCCAGACAATTATTGTCTGGTATAGTGCAGCAGCAGAA
CAATTTGCTGAGGGCTATTGAGGCGCAACAGCATCTGTTGCAACTCACAGTCTGGGGCATCAAGCAGCTC
CAGGCAAGAATCCTGGCTGTGGAAAGATACCTAAAGGATCAACAGCTCCTGGGGATTTGGGGTTGCTCTG
GAAAACTCATTTGCACCACTGCTGTGCCTTGGAATGCTAGTTGGAGTAATAAATCTCTGGAACAGATTTG
GAATCACACGACCTGGATGGAGTGGGACAGAGAAATTAACAATTACACAAGCTTAATACACTCCTTAATT
GAAGAATCGCAAAACCAGCAAGAAAAGAATGAACAAGAATTATTGGAATTAGATAAATGGGCAAGTTTGT
GGAATTGGTTTAACATAACAAATTGGCTGTGGTATATAAAATTATTCATAATGATAGTAGGAGGCTTGGT
AGGTTTAAGAATAGTTTTTGCTGTACTTTCTATAGTGAATAGAGTTAGGCAGGGATATTCACCATTATCG
TTTCAGACCCACCTCCCAACCCCGAGGGGACCCATGCATTGCATCTCAATTAGTCAGCAACCAGGTGTGG
AAAGTCCCCAGGCTCCCCAGCAGGCAGAAGTATGCAAAGCATGCGTCTCAATTAGTCAGCAACCATAGTC
CCGCCCCTAACTCCGCCCATCCCGCCCCTAACTCCGCCCAGTTCCGCCCATTCTCCGCCCCATGGCTGAC
TAATTTTTTTTATTTATGCAGAGGCCGAGGCCGCCTCGGCCTCTGAGCTATTCCAGAAGTAGTGAGGAGG
CTTTTTTGGAGGCCTAGGCTTTTGCAAAAAGCTTTCTAGAGGTACCACCGGAGCTTACCATGACCGAGTA
CAAGCCCACGGTGCGCCTCGCCACCCGCGACGACGTCCCCAGGGCCGTACGCACCCTCGCCGCCGCGTTC
GCCGACTACCCCGCCACGCGCCACACCGTCGATCCGGACCGCCACATCGAGCGGGTCACCGAGCTGCAAG
AACTCTTCCTCACGCGCGTCGGGCTCGACATCGGCAAGGTGTGGGTCGCGGACGACGGCGCCGCCGTGGC
GGTCTGGACCACGCCGGAGAGCGTCGAAGCGGGGGCGGTGTTCGCCGAGATCGGCCCGCGCATGGCCGAG
TTGAGCGGTTCCCGGCTGGCCGCGCAGCAACAGATGGAAGGCCTCCTGGCGCCGCACCGGCCCAAGGAGC
CCGCGTGGTTCCTGGCCACCGTCGGCGTCTCGCCCGACCACCAGGGCAAGGGTCTGGGCAGCGCCGTCGT
GCTCCCCGGAGTGGAGGCGGCCGAGCGCGCCGGGGTGCCCGCCTTCCTGGAGACCTCCGCGCCCCGCAAC
CTCCCCTTCTACGAGCGGCTCGGCTTCACCGTCACCGCCGACGTCGAGGTGCCCGAAGGACCGCGCACCT
GGTGCATGACCCGCAAGCCCGGTGCCAGTTAACGAATTCTAGATCTTGAGACAAATGGCAGTATTCATCC
ACAATTTTAAAAGAAAAGGGGGGATTGGGGGGTACAGTGCAGGGGAAAGAATAGTAGACATAATAGCAAC
AGACATACAAACTAAAGAATTACAAAAACAAATTACAAAAATTCAAAATTTTCGGGTTTATTACAGGGAC
AGCAGAGATCCACTTTGGCGCCGGCTCGAGGCCTGCAGGTGCAAAGATGGATAAAGTTTTAAACAGAGAG
GAATCTTTGCAGCTAATGGACCTTCTAGGTCTTGAAAGGAGTGGGAATTGGCTCCGGTGCCCGTCAGTGG
GCAGAGCGCACATCGCCCACAGTCCCCGAGAAGTTGGGGGGAGGGGTCGGCAATTGAACCGGTGCCTAGA
GAAGGTGGCGCGGGGTAAACTGGGAAAGTGATGTCGTGTACTGGCTCCGCCTTTTTCCCGAGGGTGGGGG
AGAACCGTATATAAGTGCAGTAGTCGCCGTGAACGTTCTTTTTCGCAACGGGTTTGCCGCCAGAACACAG
GTAAGTGCCGTGTGTGGTTCCCGCGGGCCTGGCCTCTTTACGGGTTATGGCCCTTGCGTGCCTTGAATTA
CTTCCACCTGGCTGCAGTACGTGATTCTTGATCCCGAGCTTCGGGTTGGAAGTGGGTGGGAGAGTTCGAG
GCCTTGCGCTTAAGGAGCCCCTTCGCCTCGTGCTTGAGTTGAGGCCTGGCCTGGGCGCTGGGGCCGCCGC
GTGCGAATCTGGTGGCACCTTCGCGCCTGTCTCGCTGCTTTCGATAAGTCTCTAGCCATTTAAAATTTTT
GATGACCTGCTGCGACGCTTTTTTTCTGGCAAGATAGTCTTGTAAATGCGGGCCAAGATCTGCACACTGG
TATTTCGGTTTTTGGGGCCGCGGGCGGCGACGGGGCCCGTGCGTCCCAGCGCACATGTTCGGCGAGGCGG
GGCCTGCGAGCGCGGCCACCGAGAATCGGACGGGGGTAGTCTCAAGCTGGCCGGCCTGCTCTGGTGCCTG
GCCTCGCGCCGCCGTGTATCGCCCCGCCCTGGGCGGCAAGGCTGGCCCGGTCGGCACCAGTTGCGTGAGC
GGAAAGATGGCCGCTTCCCGGCCCTGCTGCAGGGAGCTCAAAATGGAGGACGCGGCGCTCGGGAGAGCGG
GCGGGTGAGTCACCCACACAAAGGAAAAGGGCCTTTCCGTCCTCAGCCGTCGCTTCATGTGACTCCACGG
AGTACCGGGCGCCGTCCAGGCACCTCGATTAGTTCTCGAGCTTTTGGAGTACGTCGTCTTTAGGTTGGGG
GGAGGGGTTTTATGCGATGGAGTTTCCCCACACTGAGTGGGTGGAGACTGAAGTTAGGCCAGCTTGGCAC
TTGATGTAATTCTCCTTGGAATTTGCCCTTTTTGAGTTTGGATCTTGGTTCATTCTCAAGCCTCAGACAG
TGGTTCAAAGTTTTTTTCTTCCATTTCAGGTGTCGTGAGGCTAGCACCGCCACCATGGTGAATTACTCCT
ATGATGAAGATCTGGAAGAGCTTTGTCCCGTGTGTGGAGATAAAGTGTCTGGGTACCATTATGGGCTCCT
CACCTGTGAAAGCTGCAAGGGATTTTTTAAGCGAACAGTCCAAAATAATAAAAGGTACACATGTATAGAA
AACCAGAACTGCCAAATTGACAAAACACAGAGAAAGCGTTGTCCTTACTGTCGTTTTCAAAAATGTCTAA
GTGTTGGAATGAAGCTAGAAGCTGTAAGGGCCGACCGAATGCGTGGAGGAAGGAATAAGTTTGGGCCAAT
GTACAAGAGAGACAGGGCCCTGAAGCAACAGAAAAAAGCCCTCATCCGAGCCAATGGACTTAAGCTAGAA
GCCATGTCTCAGGTGATCCAAGCTATGCCCTCTGACCTGACCATTTCCTCTGCAATTCAAAACATCCACT
CTGCCTCCAAAGGCCTACCTCTGAACCATGCTGCCTTGCCTCCTACAGACTATGACAGAAGTCCCTTTGT
AACATCCCCCATTAGCATGACAATGCCCCCTCACGGCAGCCTGCAAGGTTACCAAACATATGGCCACTTT
CCTAGCCGGGCCATCAAGTCTGAGTACCCAGACCCCTATACCAGCTCACCCGAGTCCATAATGGGCTATT
CATATATGGATAGTTACCAGACGAGCTCTCCAGCAAGCATCCCACATCTGATACTGGAACTTTTGAAGTG
TGAGCCAGATGAGCCTCAAGTCCAGGCTAAAATCATGGCCTATTTGCAGCAAGAGCAGGCTAACCGAAGC
AAGCACGAAAAGCTGAGCACCTTTGGGCTTATGTGCAAAATGGCAGATCAAACTCTCTTCTCCATTGTCG
AGTGGGCCAGGAGTAGTATCTTCTTCAGAGAACTTAAGGTTGATGACCAAATGAAGCTGCTTCAGAACTG
CTGGAGTGAGCTCTTAATCCTCGACCACATTTACCGACAAGTGGTACATGGAAAGGAAGGATCCATCTTC
CTGGTTACTGGGCAACAAGTGGACTATTCCATAATAGCATCACAAGCCGGAGCCACCCTCAACAACCTCA
TGAGTCATGCACAGGAGTTAGTGGCAAAACTTCGTTCTCTCCAGTTTGATCAACGAGAGTTCGTATGTCT
GAAATTCTTGGTGCTCTTTAGTTTAGATGTCAAAAACCTTGAAAACTTCCAGCTGGTAGAAGGTGTCCAG
GAACAAGTCAATGCCGCCCTGCTGGACTACACAATGTGTAACTACCCGCAGCAGACAGAGAAATTTGGAC
AGCTACTTCTTCGACTACCCGAAATCCGGGCCATCAGTATGCAGGCTGAAGAATACCTCTACTACAAGCA
CCTGAACGGGGATGTGCCCTATAATAACCTTCTCATTGAAATGTTGCATGCCAAAAGAGCATAGTAATGA
ACTAGTCCGTAACTTGAAAGTATTTCGATTTCTTGGCTTTATATATCTTGTGGAAAGGACGACAATCAAG
GCGGTCGCCTCGTTTGACGCGTTAAGTCGACAATCAACCTCTGGATTACAAAATTTGTGAAAGATTGACT
GGTATTCTTAACTATGTTGCTCCTTTTACGCTATGTGGATACGCTGCTTTAATGCCTTTGTATCATGCTA
TTGCTTCCCGTATGGCTTTCATTTTCTCCTCCTTGTATAAATCCTGGTTGCTGTCTCTTTATGAGGAGTT
GTGGCCCGTTGTCAGGCAACGTGGCGTGGTGTGCACTGTGTTTGCTGACGCAACCCCCACTGGTTGGGGC
ATTGCCACCACCTGTCAGCTCCTTTCCGGGACTTTCGCTTTCCCCCTCCCTATTGCCACGGCGGAACTCA
TCGCCGCCTGCCTTGCCCGCTGCTGGACAGGGGCTCGGCTGTTGGGCACTGACAATTCCGTGGTGTTGTC
GGGGAAATCATCGTCCTTTCCTTGGCTGCTCGCCTGTGTTGCCACCTGGATTCTGCGCGGGACGTCCTTC
TGCTACGTCCCTTCGGCCCTCAATCCAGCGGACCTTCCTTCCCGCGGCCTGCTGCCGGCTCTGCGGCCTC
TTCCGCGTCTTCGCCTTCGCCCTCAGACGAGTCGGATCTCCCTTTGGGCCGCCTCCCCGCGTCGACTTTA
AGACCAATGACTTACAAGGCAGCTGTAGATCTTAGCCACTTTTTAAAAGAAAAGGGGGGACTGGAAGGGC
TAATTCACTCCCAACGAAGACAAGATCTGCTTTTTGCTTGTACTGGGTCTCTCTGGTTAGACCAGATCTG
AGCCTGGGAGCTCTCTGGCTAACTAGGGAACCCACTGCTTAAGCCTCAATAAAGCTTGCCTTGAGTGCTT
CAAGTAGTGTGTGCCCGTCTGTTGTGTGACTCTGGTAACTAGAGATCCCTCAGACCCTTTTAGTCAGTGT
GGAAAATCTCTAGCAGTACGTATAGTAGTTCATGTCATCTTATTATTCAGTATTTATAACTTGCAAAGAA
ATGAATATCAGAGAGTGAGAGGAACTTGTTTATTGCAGCTTATAATGGTTACAAATAAAGCAATAGCATC
ACAAATTTCACAAATAAAGCATTTTTTTCACTGCATTCTAGTTGTGGTTTGTCCAAACTCATCAATGTAT
CTTATCATGTCTGGCTCTAGCTATCCCGCCCCTAACTCCGCCCATCCCGCCCCTAACTCCGCCCAGTTCC
GCCCATTCTCCGCCCCATGGCTGACTAATTTTTTTTATTTATGCAGAGGCCGAGGCCGCCTCGGCCTCTG
AGCTATTCCAGAAGTAGTGAGGAGGCTTTTTTGGAGGCCTAGGGACGTACCCAATTCGCCCTATAGTGAG
TCGTATTACGCGCGCTCACTGGCCGTCGTTTTACAACGTCGTGACTGGGAAAACCCTGGCGTTACCCAAC
TTAATCGCCTTGCAGCACATCCCCCTTTCGCCAGCTGGCGTAATAGCGAAGAGGCCCGCACCGATCGCCC
TTCCCAACAGTTGCGCAGCCTGAATGGCGAATGGG
[124 nt withheld, positions 7106-7229]
C
[91 nt withheld, positions 7231-7321]
A
[49 nt withheld, positions 7323-7371]
CCTTTGACGTTGGAGTCCACGTTCTTT
[37 nt withheld, positions 7399-7435]
ACCCTATCTCGGTCTATTCTTTTGATTTATAAGGGATTTTGCCGATTTCGGCCTATTGGTTAAAAAATGA
GCTGATTTAACAAAAATTTAACGCGAATTTTAACAAAATATTAACGCTTACAATTTAGGTGGCACTTTTC
GGGGAAATGTGCGCGGAACCCCTATTTGTTTATTTTTCTAAATACATTCAAATATGTATCCGCTCATGAG
ACAATAACCCTGATAAATGCTTCAATAATATTGAAAAAGGAAGAGTATGAGTATTCAACATTTCCGTGTC
GCCCTTATTCCCTTTTTTGCGGCATTTTGCCTTCCTGTTTTTGCTCACCCAGAAACGCTGGTGAAAGTAA
AAGATGCTGAAGATCAGTTGGGTGCACGAGTGGGTTACATCGAACTGGATCTCAACAGCGGTAAGATCCT
TGAGAGTTTTCGCCCCGAAGAACGTTTTCCAATGATGAGCACTTTTAAAGTTCTGCTATGTGGCGCGGTA
TTATCCCGTATTGACGCCGGGCAAGAGCAACTCGGTCGCCGCATACACTATTCTCAGAATGACTTGGTTG
AGTACTCACCAGTCACAGAAAAGCATCTTACGGATGGCATGACAGTAAGAGAATTATGCAGTGCTGCCAT
AACCATGAGTGATAACACTGCGGCCAACTTACTTCTGACAACGATCGGAGGACCGAAGGAGCTAACCGCT
TTTTTGCACAACATGGGGGATCATGTAACTCGCCTTGATCGTTGGGAACCGGAGCTGAATGAAGCCATAC
CAAACGACGAGCGTGACACCACGATGCCTGTAGCAATGGCAACAACGTTGCGCAAACTATTAACTGGCGA
ACTACTTACTCTAGCTTCCCGGCAACAATTAATAGACTGGATGGAGGCGGATAAAGTTGCAGGACCACTT
CTGCGCTCGGCCCTTCCGGCTGGCTGGTTTATTGCTGATAAATCTGGAGCCGGTGAGCGTGGGTCTCGCG
GTATCATTGCAGCACTGGGGCCAGATGGTAAGCCCTCCCGTATCGTAGTTATCTACACGACGGGGAGTCA
GGCAACTATGGATGAACGAAATAGACAGATCGCTGAGATAGGTGCCTCACTGATTAAGCATTGGTAACTG
TCAGACCAAGTTTACTCATATATACTTTAGATTGATTTAAAACTTCATTTTTAATTTAAAAGGATCTAGG
TGAAGATCCTTTTTGATAATCTCATGACCAAAATCCCTTAACGTGAGTTTTCGTTCCACTGAGCGTCAGA
CCCCGTAGAAAAGATCAAAGGATCTTCTTGAGATCCTTTTTTTCTGCGCGTAATCTGCTGCTTGCAAACA
AAAAAACCACCGCTACCAGCGGTGGTTTGTTTGCCGGATCAAGAGCTACCAACTCTTTTTCCGAAGGTAA
CTGGCTTCAGCAGAGCGCAGATACCAAATACTGTTCTTCTAGTGTAGCCGTAGTTAGGCCACCACTTCAA
GAACTCTGTAGCACCGCCTACATACCTCGCTCTGCTAATCCTGTTACCAGTGGCTGCTGCCAGTGGCGAT
AAGTCGTGTCTTACCGGGTTGGACTCAAGACGATAGTTACCGGATAAGGCGCAGCGGTCGGGCTGAACGG
GGGGTTCGTGCACACAGCCCAGCTTGGAGCGAACGACCTACACCGAACTGAGATACCTACAGCGTGAGCT
ATGAGAAAGCGCCACGCTTCCCGAAGGGAGAAAGGCGGACAGGTATCCGGTAAGCGGCAGGGTCGGAACA
GGAGAGCGCACGAGGGAGCTTCCAGGGGGAAACGCCTGGTATCTTTATAGTCCTGTCGGGTTTCGCCACC
TCTGACTTGAGCGTCGATTTTTGTGATGCTCGTCAGGGGGGCGGAGCCTATGGAAAAACGCCAGCAACGC
GGCCTTTTTACGGTTCCTGGCCTTTTGCTGGCCTTTTGCTCACATGTTCTTTCCTGCGTTATCCCCTGAT
TCTGTGGATAACCGTATTACCGCCTTTGAGTGAGCTGATACCGCTCGCCGCAGCCGAACGACCGAGCGCA
GCGAGTCAGTGAGCGAGGAAGCGGAAGAGCGCCCAATACGCAAACCGCCTCTCCCCGCGCGTTGGCCGAT
TCATTAATGCAGCTGGCACGACAGGTTTCCCGACTGGAAAGCGGGCAGTGAGCGCAACGCAATTAATGTG
AGTTAGCTCACTCATTAGGCACCCCAGGCTTTACACTTTATGCTTCCGGCTCGTATGTTGTGTGGAATTG
TGAGCGGATAACAATTTCACACAGGAAACAGCTATGACCATGATTACGCCAAGCGCGCAATTAACCCTCA
CTAAAGGGAACAAAAGCTGGAGCTGCAAGC
Features (pLannotate 1.2.2; 31 found; start..end, strand, type, name):
      5..231     +  promoter       RSV promoter: Rous sarcoma virus enhancer/promoter
    232..412     +  LTR            5' LTR (truncated): truncated 5' long terminal repeat (LTR) from HIV-1
    459..584     +  misc_feature   HIV-1 Ψ: packaging signal of human immunodeficiency virus type 1
    568..931     +  CDS            HIV-1 gag (fragment): gag protein from human immunodeficiency virus 1; gag
   1077..1310    +  misc_feature   RRE: The Rev response element (RRE) of HIV-1 allows for Rev-dependent mRNA export from the nucleus to the cytoplasm.
   1687..1713    +  CDS            Rev (fragment): human immunodeficiency virus 1 (HIV-1) Rev protein; rev; enhances nuclear export of unspliced and incompletely spliced viral mRNAs
   1720..1743    +  promoter       SV40 promoter (fragment): SV40 early promoter
   1744..1815    +  promoter       SV40 promoter (fragment): SV40 enhancer and early promoter
   1839..1974    +  rep_origin     SV40 ori: SV40 origin of replication
   2020..2616    +  CDS            PuroR (fragment): puromycin N-acetyltransferase; pac from Streptomyces; confers resistance to puromycin
   2665..2782    +  misc_feature   cPPT/CTS: central polypurine tract and central termination sequence of HIV-1
   2847..2913    +  CDS            small t antigen (fragment): SV40 (simian virus 40) small t antigen
   2920..4098    +  promoter       EF-1α promoter: strong constitutive promoter for human elongation factor EF-1α
   4097..5521    +  CDS            NR5A2 (fragment): NR5A2_HUMAN - Also known as B1F, CPF, FTF. Experimental evidence at protein level: Swiss-Prot protein existence level 1. Nuclear receptor that acts as a key metabolic sensor by regulating the expression of genes involved in bile acid synthesis, cholesterol homeostasis and triglyceride synthesis. Together with the oxysterol receptors NR1H3/LXR-alpha and NR1H2/LXR-beta, acts as an essential transcriptional regulator of lipid metabolism. Plays an anti- inflammatory role during the hepatic acute phase response by acting as a corepressor: inhibits the hepatic acute phase response by preventing diss
   5537..5590    +  promoter       U6 promoter (fragment): RNA polymerase III promoter for human U6 snRNA
   5632..6220    +  misc_feature   WPRE: woodchuck hepatitis virus posttranscriptional regulatory element
   6271..6290    +  misc_feature   cPPT/CTS (fragment): central polypurine tract and central termination sequence of HIV-1
   6292..6525    +  LTR            3' LTR (ΔU3): self-inactivating 3' long terminal repeat (LTR) from HIV-1
   6603..6724    +  polyA_signal   SV40 poly(A) signal: SV40 polyadenylation signal
   6764..6899    +  rep_origin     SV40 ori: SV40 origin of replication
   6920..6938    -  promoter       T7 promoter: promoter for bacteriophage T7 RNA polymerase
   6946..7101    +  CDS            lacZα (fragment): LacZα fragment of β-galactosidase; lacZ fragment
   7106..7534    +  rep_origin     f1 ori (sequence partly withheld): f1 bacteriophage origin of replication; arrow indicates direction of (+) strand synthesis
   7587..7691    +  promoter       AmpR promoter: bla
   7692..8552    +  CDS            AmpR: β-lactamase; bla; confers resistance to ampicillin, carbenicillin, and related antibiotics
   8723..9311    +  rep_origin     ori: high-copy-number ColE1/pMB1/pBR322/pUC origin of replication
   9494..9586    +  CDS            lacI (fragment): lac repressor; lacI; The lac repressor binds to the lac operator to inhibit transcription in E. coli. This inhibition can be relieved by adding lactose or isopropyl-β-D-thiogalactopyranoside (IPTG).
   9599..9620    +  protein_bind   CAP binding site: CAP binding activates transcription in the presence of cAMP. E. coli catabolite activator protein
   9635..9665    +  promoter       lac promoter: promoter for the E. coli lac operon
   9673..9689    +  protein_bind   lac operator: The lac repressor binds to the lac operator to inhibit transcription in E. coli. This inhibition can be relieved by adding lactose or isopropyl-β-D-thiogalactopyranoside (IPTG). lac repressor encoded by lacI
   9734..9752    +  promoter       T3 promoter: promoter for bacteriophage T3 RNA polymerase
