[The description below was written by a language model from this plasmid's Addgene catalogue record and pLannotate feature annotations shown in this document.]
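Description:
TFORF1447 is a lentiviral mammalian expression plasmid built on the pLX_TRC317 backbone from the Broad Institute Genetic Perturbation Platform, carrying the human nuclear receptor NR5A2 (also known as LRH-1 or FTF) as a synthesized open reading frame. It belongs to a barcoded transcription factor ORF collection in which each clone carries a unique 24-bp barcode, so that the factor delivered to a cell can be identified in pooled overexpression screens such as those used to study directed differentiation. In bacteria the plasmid is maintained through a high-copy ColE1/pUC-type origin and selected with ampicillin via β-lactamase. An f1 origin and remnants of a lac/lacZα cloning region with T3 and T7 promoters are also present in the backbone. The depositor notes that the plasmid can recombine during propagation.

The viral cassette has a third-generation layout: an RSV promoter drives a truncated HIV-1 5' LTR, followed by the Ψ packaging signal with a gag fragment, the RRE for Rev-dependent export of the genomic RNA, a cPPT/CTS element, and a self-inactivating ΔU3 3' LTR with a downstream SV40 polyadenylation signal. Within the provirus, an SV40 early promoter/origin segment sits upstream of puromycin N-acetyltransferase, allowing selection of transduced cells, and the EF-1α promoter drives constitutive expression of NR5A2. A WPRE downstream of the ORF enhances transcript stability and expression. The feature table does not annotate the barcode itself. A short U6 promoter fragment lies between the ORF and the WPRE, but the record does not state its role. The annotated sequence of 9,775 nt matches the stated backbone plus insert sizes.
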