Addgene plasmid #143278: TFORF1447
Purpose: Lentiviral vector for overexpressing transcription factor ORFs with unique 24-bp barcodes. Barcodes facilitate identification of transcription factors in pooled screens.
Depositing lab: Feng Zhang. Depositing organization: Broad Institute. Publication: A transcription factor atlas of directed differentiation. Joung J, Ma S, Tay T, Geiger-Schuller KR, Kirchgatterer PC, Verdine VK, Guo B, Arias-Garcia MA, Allen WE, Singh A, Kuksenko O, Abudayyeh OO, Gootenberg JS, Fu Z, Macrae RK, Buenrostro JD, Regev A, Zhang F. Cell. 2023 Jan 5;186(1):209-229.e26. doi: 10.1016/j.cell.2022.11.026. PubMed 36608654.
Backbone
  Vector backbone: pLX_TRC317
  Backbone manufacturer: Broad Institute Genetic Perturbation Platform
  Backbone size w/o insert (bp): 8264
  Vector type: Mammalian Expression, Lentiviral
  Selectable markers: Puromycin
Growth in bacteria
  Bacterial resistance: Ampicillin, 100 μg/mL
  Growth temperature: 37°C
  Growth strain: NEB Stable
  Copy number: High Copy
Gene/Insert
  Gene/Insert name: NR5A2
  Species: H. sapiens (human)
  Insert size (bp): 1511
  Entrez Gene: NR5A2 (a.k.a. B1F, B1F2, CPF, FTF, FTZ-F1, FTZ-F1beta, LRH-1, LRH1, hB1F-2)
  Promoter: EF1a
  Cloning method: Unknown
  Sequencing primers: 5′ GGGTGGAGACTGAAGTTAGGCCAG; 3′ CACATAGCGTAAAAGGAGCAACATAG
Terms and licenses: Academic/Nonprofit Terms; Industry Terms: Not Available to Industry
Depositor comments: XM_011509382,XM_005245062,NM_001276464,ENST00000544748 . The transcription factor ORF portion of this plasmid was synthesized by Genewiz. Please test multiple small colonies in case of plasmid recombination. To make this collection available in a timely manner, a portion of this collection was not fully sequenced by Addgene. If an Addgene verified full plasmid sequence is not available, please contact us prior to placing an order to request the full sequence.
How to cite: TFORF1447 was a gift from Feng Zhang (Addgene plasmid # 143278 ; http://n2t.net/addgene:143278 ; RRID:Addgene_143278)
