>Addgene plasmid #143278 | TFORF1447 | depositor partial sequence | sequence record 281972 | Insert
ACCGCCACCATGGTGAATTACTCCTATGATGAAGATCTGGAAGAGCTTTGTCCCGTGTGTGGAGATAAAG
TGTCTGGGTACCATTATGGGCTCCTCACCTGTGAAAGCTGCAAGGGATTTTTTAAGCGAACAGTCCAAAA
TAATAAAAGGTACACATGTATAGAAAACCAGAACTGCCAAATTGACAAAACACAGAGAAAGCGTTGTCCT
TACTGTCGTTTTCAAAAATGTCTAAGTGTTGGAATGAAGCTAGAAGCTGTAAGGGCCGACCGAATGCGTG
GAGGAAGGAATAAGTTTGGGCCAATGTACAAGAGAGACAGGGCCCTGAAGCAACAGAAAAAAGCCCTCAT
CCGAGCCAATGGACTTAAGCTAGAAGCCATGTCTCAGGTGATCCAAGCTATGCCCTCTGACCTGACCATT
TCCTCTGCAATTCAAAACATCCACTCTGCCTCCAAAGGCCTACCTCTGAACCATGCTGCCTTGCCTCCTA
CAGACTATGACAGAAGTCCCTTTGTAACATCCCCCATTAGCATGACAATGCCCCCTCACGGCAGCCTGCA
AGGTTACCAAACATATGGCCACTTTCCTAGCCGGGCCATCAAGTCTGAGTACCCAGACCCCTATACCAGC
TCACCCGAGTCCATAATGGGCTATTCATATATGGATAGTTACCAGACGAGCTCTCCAGCAAGCATCCCAC
ATCTGATACTGGAACTTTTGAAGTGTGAGCCAGATGAGCCTCAAGTCCAGGCTAAAATCATGGCCTATTT
GCAGCAAGAGCAGGCTAACCGAAGCAAGCACGAAAAGCTGAGCACCTTTGGGCTTATGTGCAAAATGGCA
GATCAAACTCTCTTCTCCATTGTCGAGTGGGCCAGGAGTAGTATCTTCTTCAGAGAACTTAAGGTTGATG
ACCAAATGAAGCTGCTTCAGAACTGCTGGAGTGAGCTCTTAATCCTCGACCACATTTACCGACAAGTGGT
ACATGGAAAGGAAGGATCCATCTTCCTGGTTACTGGGCAACAAGTGGACTATTCCATAATAGCATCACAA
GCCGGAGCCACCCTCAACAACCTCATGAGTCATGCACAGGAGTTAGTGGCAAAACTTCGTTCTCTCCAGT
TTGATCAACGAGAGTTCGTATGTCTGAAATTCTTGGTGCTCTTTAGTTTAGATGTCAAAAACCTTGAAAA
CTTCCAGCTGGTAGAAGGTGTCCAGGAACAAGTCAATGCCGCCCTGCTGGACTACACAATGTGTAACTAC
CCGCAGCAGACAGAGAAATTTGGACAGCTACTTCTTCGACTACCCGAAATCCGGGCCATCAGTATGCAGG
CTGAAGAATACCTCTACTACAAGCACCTGAACGGGGATGTGCCCTATAATAACCTTCTCATTGAAATGTT
GCATGCCAAAAGAGCATAGTAATGAACTAGTCCGTAACTTGAAAGTATTTCGATTTCTTGGCTTTATATA
TCTTGTGGAAAGGACGACAATCAAGGCGGTCGCCTCGTTTG
