>Addgene plasmid #143278 | TFORF1447 | depositor partial sequence | sequence record 281973 | Barcode
CAATCAAGGCGGTCGCCTCGTTTG
